Addgene plasmid #61034: pCRII HSPB7
Purpose: Probe for HSPB7 for in situ hybridization in zebrafish
Depositing lab: Lara Hutson. Depositing organization: Williams College. Publication: Developmental expression patterns of the zebrafish small heat shock proteins. Marvin M, O'Rourke D, Kurihara T, Juliano CE, Harrison KL, Hutson LD. Dev Dyn. 2008 Feb;237(2):454-63. 10.1002/dvdy.21414 PubMed 18161059.
Backbone
  Vector backbone: pCRII
  Vector type: Bacterial Expression
Growth in bacteria
  Bacterial resistance: Ampicillin, 100 μg/mL
  Growth temperature: 37°C
  Growth strain: DH5alpha
  Copy number: High Copy
Gene/Insert
  Gene/Insert name: HSPB7
  Species: D. rerio (zebrafish)
  GenBank ID: BC083373
  Entrez Gene: hspb7 (a.k.a. zgc:103426)
  Cloning method: Unknown
  Sequencing primers: 5′ T7; 3′ SP6
Terms and licenses: Academic/Nonprofit Terms; Industry Terms: Not Available to Industry
Depositor comments: linearize with NotI, transcribe with SP6, probe length is 519. Note: Addgene's quality control sequencing has found a few mismatches in the plasmid insert, but they should not affect its ability to be used as a probe.
How to cite: pCRII HSPB7 was a gift from Lara Hutson (Addgene plasmid # 61034 ; http://n2t.net/addgene:61034 ; RRID:Addgene_61034)
