[The description below was written by a language model from this plasmid's Addgene catalogue record and the feature table of its GenBank file.]
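Description:
pCRII HSPB7 is a riboprobe template plasmid carrying a fragment of the zebrafish (Danio rerio) small heat shock protein gene hspb7 in the pCRII cloning backbone. It is catalogued as a bacterial vector, maintained at high copy in E. coli under ampicillin selection. The cloning method used to introduce the insert is not recorded.

The insert lies between opposing bacteriophage SP6 and T7 RNA polymerase promoters, an arrangement that allows either strand to be transcribed in vitro depending on which side of the insert the plasmid is cut and which polymerase is used. According to the depositor, the probe is made by linearising with NotI and transcribing from the SP6 promoter as a run-off reaction, yielding a probe of 519 nucleotides for in situ hybridisation to hspb7 mRNA in zebrafish. The record does not describe use of the T7 promoter. Repository quality-control sequencing found a few mismatches in the insert, which are noted as unlikely to affect its performance as a hybridisation probe.

The sequence record held for this plasmid covers only a 1,033 bp portion of it. It annotates the SP6 and T7 promoters flanking the insert region, M13 forward primer sites within lacZ sequence, and a primer site in the f1 origin. The insert itself is not annotated, and the resistance marker and plasmid replication origin fall outside the covered region. The construct serves as a tool for mapping developmental expression patterns of small heat shock proteins in zebrafish, not for protein expression.
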