LOCUS       Exported 1033 bp ds-DNA linear SYN 12-JUN-2021
DEFINITION  Probe for HSPB7 for in situ hybridization in zebrafish.
ACCESSION   .
VERSION     .
KEYWORDS    pCRII HSPB7
SOURCE      synthetic DNA construct
  ORGANISM  synthetic DNA construct
REFERENCE   1 (bases 1 to 1033)
  AUTHORS   Marvin M, O'Rourke D, Kurihara T, Juliano CE, Harrison KL, Hutson LD
  TITLE     Developmental expression patterns of the zebrafish small heat shock
            proteins.
  JOURNAL   Dev Dyn. 2008 Feb;237(2):454-63.
  PUBMED    18161059
REFERENCE   2 (bases 1 to 1033)
  AUTHORS   .
  TITLE     Direct Submission
  JOURNAL   Exported Jun 12, 2021 from SnapGene Server 1.1.58
            http://www.snapgene.com
FEATURES             Location/Qualifiers
     source          1..1033
                     /organism="synthetic DNA construct"
                     /mol_type="other DNA"
     promoter        22..40
                     /label=SP6 promoter
                     /note="promoter for bacteriophage SP6 RNA polymerase"
     primer_bind     22..39
                     /label=SP6
                     /note="SP6 promoter, forward primer"
     primer_bind     complement(708..727)
                     /label=T7
                     /note="T7 promoter, forward primer"
     promoter        complement(709..727)
                     /label=T7 promoter
                     /note="promoter for bacteriophage T7 RNA polymerase"
     primer_bind     complement(734..751)
                     /label=M13 Forward
                     /note="In lacZ gene. Also called M13-F20 or M13 (-21)
                     Forward"
     primer_bind     complement(734..750)
                     /label=M13 fwd
                     /note="common sequencing primer, one of multiple similar
                     variants"
     primer_bind     complement(743..765)
                     /label=M13/pUC Forward
                     /note="In lacZ gene"
     primer_bind     complement(978..997)
                     /label=F1ori-R
                     /note="F1 origin, reverse primer"
ORIGIN
        1 tgaccatgat tacgccaagc tatttaggtg acactataga atactcaagc tatgcatcaa
       61 gcttggtacc gagctcggat ccactagtaa cggccgccag tgtgctggaa ttcgccctta
      121 gatgtggacc ccacttcagt gaagtccagt ttaggggccg atgggactct gactataaaa
      181 gcacagagaa acacagctaa actggagcat gcacagacgt tccgcacaga gatcaaaatc
      241 tagacctgtg ccctcctgct gtgtctgttt cactgtgata aatgaccttg aaaatatagc
      301 tacttagccc tgctttgtca ttcctccatg accttctctc atttctgctc attagacttg
      361 gatggaattt aatcctgtca catgtattca agacctttaa gatgaatgca ctgctaacgt
      421 cagctctctg ctaatgacat atcagcttac aggacaaagt gggctccaaa attctggaag
      481 tacatttaat ccaaaatata attgaaacat tgaaagatat cagaatatat atggctatac
      541 agtagatata gtactttagt actttaaatt acatttagtt cacccaaaca tgtaaatcct
      601 gccattattt actcatttcc acttgttcca aacccaataa gggcgaattc tgcagatatc
      661 catcacactg gcggccgctc gagcatgcat ctagagggcc caattcgccc tatagtgagt
      721 cgtattacaa ttcactggcc gtcgttttac aacgtcgtga ctgggaaaac cctggcgtta
      781 cccaacttaa tcgccttgca gcacatcccc ctttcgccag ctggcgtaat agcgaagagg
      841 cccgcaccga tcgcccttcc caacagttgc gcagcctgaa tggcgaatgg nnnnnnnnnn
      901 nnnnnnnnnn nnnnnnnnnn nnnnnnnnnn nnnnnnnnnn nnnnnnnnnn nnnnnnnnnn
      961 nnnnnnnnnn nnnnnnnnnn nnnnnnnnnn nnnnnnnnnn nnnnnnnnnn nnnncgccgg
     1021 ctttccccgt caa
//
