>Addgene plasmid #61034 | pCRII HSPB7 | addgene partial sequence | sequence record 101158 | M13pUC-Fwd 5'-CCCAGTCACGACGTTGTAAAACG-3'
GAATTGTAATACGACTCACTATAGGGCGAATTGGGCCCTCTAGATGCATGCTCGAGCGGCCGCCAGTGTG
ATGGATATCTGCAGAATTCGCCCTTATTGGGTTTGGAACAAGTGGAAATGAGTAAATAATGGCAGGATTT
ACATGTTTGGGTGAACTAAATGTAATTTAAAGTACTAAAGTACTATATCTACTGTATAGCCATATATATT
CTGATATCTTTCAATGTTTCAATTATATTTTGGATTAAATGTACTTCCAGAATTTTGGAGCCCACTTTGT
CCTGTAAGCTGATATGTCATTAGCAGAGAGCTGACGTTAGCAGTGCATTCATCTTAAAGGTCTTGAATAC
ATGTGACAGGATTAAATTCCATCCAAGTCTAATGAGCAGAAATGAGAGAAGGTCATGGAGGAATGACAAA
GCAGGGCTAAGTAGCTATATTTTCAAGGTCATTTATCACAGTGAAACAGACACAGCAGGAGGGCACAGGT
CTAGATTTTGATCTCTGTGCGGAACGTCTGTGCATGCTCCAGTTTAGCTGTGTTTCTCTGTGCTTTTATA
GTCAGAGTCCCATCGGCCCCTAAACTGGACTTCACTGAAGTGGGGTCCACATCTAAGGGCGAATTCCAGC
ACACTGGCGGCCGTTACTAGTGGATCCGAGCTCGGTACCAAGCTTGATGCATAGCTTGAGTATTCTATAG
TGTCACCTAAATAGCTTGGCGTAATCATGGTCATAGCTGTTTCCTGTGTGAAATTGTTATCCGCTCACAA
TTCCACACAACATACGAGCCGGAAGCATAAAGTGTAAAGCCTGGGGTGCCTAATGAGTGAGCTAACTCAC
ATTAATTGCGTTGCGCTCACTGCCCGCTTTCCAGTCGGGAAACCTGTCGTGCCAGCTGCATTAATGAATC
GGCCAACGCGCGGGGAGAGGCGGTTTGCGTATTGGGCGCTCTTCCGCTTCCTCGCTCACTGACTCGCTGC
GCTCGGTCGTTCGGCTGCGGCGAGCGGTATCAGCTCACTCAAAGGCGGTAATACGGTTATCCACAGAATC
AGG
